Addgene plasmid #74881: pGWB551
Purpose: (Empty Backbone) Gateway cloning compatible binary vector for C-terminal fusion with G3GFP (CaMV35S promoter).
Depositing lab: Tsuyoshi Nakagawa. Depositing organization: Shimane University. Publication: Improved Gateway binary vectors: high-performance vectors for creation of fusion constructs in transgenic analysis of plants. Nakagawa T, Suzuki T, Murata S, Nakamura S, Hino T, Maeo K, Tabata R, Kawai T, Tanaka K, Niwa Y, Watanabe Y, Nakamura K, Kimura T, Ishiguro S. Biosci Biotechnol Biochem. 2007 Aug;71(8):2095-100. Epub 2007 Aug 7. 10.1271/bbb.70216 PubMed 17690442.
Backbone
  Vector backbone: pPZP221
  Backbone manufacturer: Hajdukiewicz P., Svab Z. and Maliga P.
  Backbone size (bp): 8500
  Modifications to backbone: gentamycin-resistant marker was removed and hygromycin-resistant marker (NOS promoter:HPT:NOS terminator) was inserted
  Vector type: Plant Expression
  Promoter: CaMV35S
  Selectable markers: Hygromycin
Growth in bacteria
  Bacterial resistance: Chloramphenicol and Spectinomycin, 25 & 50 μg/mL
  Growth temperature: 37°C
  Growth strain: ccdB Survival
  Copy number: High Copy
Gene/Insert
  Cloning method: Gateway Cloning
Terms and licenses: Academic/Nonprofit Terms; Industry Terms: Not Available to Industry
How to cite: pGWB551 was a gift from Tsuyoshi Nakagawa (Addgene plasmid # 74881 ; http://n2t.net/addgene:74881 ; RRID:Addgene_74881)
