[The description below was written by a language model from this plasmid's Addgene catalogue record and pLannotate feature annotations shown in this document.]
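Description:
pGWB551 is an empty Gateway-compatible binary vector for plant expression, built on the pPZP221 backbone and designed to fuse a gene of interest at its C-terminus to the green fluorescent protein G3GFP under control of the CaMV 35S promoter. The annotated sequence is about 12.7 kb. As a binary vector it replicates in two hosts. A ColE1/pMB1-type origin with the pBR322 bom site supports high-copy propagation in E. coli, while the pVS1 oriV, RepA and StaA functions provide replication and stable maintenance in Agrobacterium. Bacterial selection relies on the aadA spectinomycin/streptomycin resistance gene in the backbone. Only a short remnant of the original gentamycin gene remains, consistent with the recorded removal of that marker.

Between the nopaline-type right and left T-DNA borders sit two plant cassettes. The first consists of the 35S promoter, a Gateway destination cassette (attR1, chloramphenicol resistance, ccdB, attR2), an Aequorea victoria-derived GFP coding sequence (labelled Q80R by the annotation tool and corresponding to G3GFP) and a NOS terminator. An LR recombination with an entry clone replaces the CmR–ccdB segment with the insert, which, if it lacks a stop codon and is in frame, is expressed as a constitutive protein–GFP fusion. Because ccdB is toxic to standard E. coli, the unrecombined vector must be kept in a ccdB-tolerant strain, and its loss counter-selects non-recombinants. The second cassette, in the opposite orientation, is NOS promoter–hygromycin phosphotransferase–NOS terminator, for selecting transformed plant cells. Residual lacZα, lac promoter and Tn5 transposase fragments are cloning remnants. The vector is typically used for Agrobacterium-mediated transformation to study protein localisation or expression in transgenic plants.
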