Features (pLannotate 1.2.2; 31 found; start..end, strand, type, name):
     54..78      -  misc_feature   RB T-DNA repeat: right border repeat from nopaline C58 T-DNA
    144..298     -  CDS            lacZα (fragment): LacZα fragment of β-galactosidase; lacZ fragment
    301..321     -  misc_feature   MCS (fragment): pUC18/19 multiple cloning site
    812..1153    +  promoter       CaMV 35S promoter: strong constitutive promoter from cauliflower mosaic virus
   1179..1303    +  protein_bind   attR1: mutant version of attR; recombination site for the Gateway® LR reaction LR Clonase™
   1340..1370    +  promoter       lac UV5 promoter: E. coli lac promoter with an "up" mutation
   1395..1423    +  promoter       cat promoter (fragment): promoter of the E. coli cat gene encoding chloramphenicol acetyltransferase
   1424..2083    +  CDS            CmR: chloramphenicol acetyltransferase; cat; confers resistance to chloramphenicol
   2262..2420    +  CDS            ccdA (fragment): CCDA_ECO57 - Also known as H, letA. Experimental evidence at protein level: Swiss-Prot protein existence level 1. Antitoxin component of a type II toxin-antitoxin (TA) system which inhibits the post-segregational killing (PSK) of plasmid-free cells, also referred to as a plasmid addiction system. Binds to and blocks the activity of CcdB; will also remove bound CcdB protein from the CcdB-GyrA complex by forming a CcdA-CcdB complex, a process termed rejuvenation. Functions as a transcriptional corepressor for the ccdAB operon, repression also requires CcdB (By similarity). From Escherichia coli
   2425..2727    +  CDS            ccdB: CCDB_ECOLI - Also known as G, letB, letD. Experimental evidence at protein level: Swiss-Prot protein existence level 1. Toxic component of a type II toxin-antitoxin (TA) system, functioning in plasmid maintainence. Responsible for the post- segregational killing (PSK) of plasmid-free cells, also referred to as a plasmid addiction system. Half-life of over 2 hours. Cell killing by CcdB is accompanied by filamentation, defects in chromosome and plasmid segregation, defects in cell division, formation of anucleate cells, decreased DNA synthesis and plasmid loss. Interferes with the activity of DN
   2771..2895    -  protein_bind   attR2: mutant version of attR; recombination site for the Gateway® LR reaction LR Clonase™
   2906..3619    +  CDS            Q80R: Q80R is a fluorescent protein, derived from Aequorea victoria.
   3644..3896    +  terminator     NOS terminator: nopaline synthase terminator and poly(A) signal
   3952..3974    -  protein_bind   lac operator (fragment): The lac repressor binds to the lac operator to inhibit transcription in E. coli. This inhibition can be relieved by adding lactose or isopropyl-β-D-thiogalactopyranoside (IPTG). lac repressor encoded by lacI
   3978..4008    -  promoter       lac promoter: promoter for the E. coli lac operon
   4023..4044    -  protein_bind   CAP binding site: CAP binding activates transcription in the presence of cAMP. E. coli catabolite activator protein
   4080..4332    -  terminator     NOS terminator: nopaline synthase terminator and poly(A) signal
   4483..5508    -  CDS            HygR: aminoglycoside phosphotransferase from E. coli; aph(4)-Ia; confers resistance to hygromycin
   5560..5739    -  promoter       NOS promoter: nopaline synthase promoter
   5819..6148    -  CDS            tnpA (fragment): TN5P_ECOLX - Also known as tnp. Experimental evidence at protein level: Swiss-Prot protein existence level 1. Mediates transposition of transposon Tn5 by a 'cut and paste' mechanism. First, the monomeric transposase binds the 19 bp inverted DNA repeats flanking the transposon. Then, dimerization of the DNA- bound transposase creates a synaptic DNA complex. After nicking of the first DNA strand, excision of the transposon proceeds through a series of intermediates. The transposase then mediates the insertion of the transposon at a new site by strand transfer. The activity of the wild- type tran
   6245..6269    -  misc_feature   LB T-DNA repeat: left border repeat from nopaline C58 T-DNA
   6528..6551    +  promoter       Pc promoter (fragment): intI1 (promoter lies within the coding sequence); class 1 integron promoter
   6727..6783    +  CDS            GmR (fragment): gentamycin acetyltransferase; aacC1; confers resistance to gentamycin
   6794..7581    +  CDS            SmR (fragment): aminoglycoside adenylyltransferase (Murphy, 1985); aadA; confers resistance to spectinomycin and streptomycin
   7827..8415    +  rep_origin     ori: high-copy-number ColE1/pMB1/pBR322/pUC origin of replication
   8601..8741    -  misc_feature   bom: basis of mobility region from pBR322
   8843..8882    -  CDS            rop (fragment): Rop protein, which maintains plasmids at low copy number; rop
   9085..9279    -  rep_origin     pVS1 oriV: origin of replication for the Pseudomonas plasmid pVS1 (Heeb et al., 2000)
   9345..10418   -  CDS            pVS1 RepA: replication protein from the Pseudomonas plasmid pVS1 (Heeb et al., 2000)
  10847..11476   -  CDS            pVS1 StaA: stability protein from the Pseudomonas plasmid pVS1 (Heeb et al., 2000)
  12036..12437   -  CDS            Y4CG_SINFN (fragment): Protein inferred from homology: Swiss-Prot protein existence level 3. From Sinorhizobium fredii (strain NBRC 101917 / NGR234).
>Addgene plasmid #74881 | pGWB551 | depositor full sequence | sequence record 141556 | pGWB551 sequence 12723 bps
TTTCACGCCCTTTTAAATATCCGATTATTCTAATAAACGCTCTTTTCTCTTAGGTTTACCCGCCAATATA
TCCTGTCAAACACTGATAGTTTAAACTGAAGGCGGGAAACGACAATCTGATCCAAGCTCAAGCTGCTCTA
GCATTCGCCATTCAGGCTGCGCAACTGTTGGGAAGGGCGATCGGTGCGGGCCTCTTCGCTATTACGCCAG
CTGGCGAAAGGGGGATGTGCTGCAAGGCGATTAAGTTGGGTAACGCCAGGGTTTTCCCAGTCACGACGTT
GTAAAACGACGGCCAGTGCCAAGCTTGCATGCCTGCAGGTCCCCAGATTAGCCTTTTCAATTTCAGAAAG
AATGCTAACCCACAGATGGTTAGAGAGGCTTACGCAGCAGGTCTCATCAAGACGATCTACCCGAGCAATA
ATCTCCAGGAAATCAAATACCTTCCCAAGAAGGTTAAAGATGCAGTCAAAAGATTCAGGACTAACTGCAT
CAAGAACACAGAGAAAGATATATTTCTCAAGATCAGAAGTACTATTCCAGTATGGACGATTCAAGGCTTG
CTTCACAAACCAAGGCAAGTAATAGAGATTGGAGTCTCTAAAAAGGTAGTTCCCACTGAATCAAAGGCCA
TGGAGTCAAAGATTCAAATAGAGGACCTAACAGAACTCGCCGTAAAGACTGGCGAACAGTTCATACAGAG
TCTCTTACGACTCAATGACAAGAAGAAAATCTTCGTCAACATGGTGGAGCACGACACACTTGTCTACTCC
AAAAATATCAAAGATACAGTCTCAGAAGACCAAAGGGCAATTGAGACTTTTCAACAAAGGGTAATATCCG
GAAACCTCCTCGGATTCCATTGCCCAGCTATCTGTCACTTTATTGTGAAGATAGTGGAAAAGGAAGGTGG
CTCCTACAAATGCCATCATTGCGATAAAGGAAAGGCCATCGTTGAAGATGCCTCTGCCGACAGTGGTCCC
AAAGATGGACCCCCACCCACGAGGAGCATCGTGGAAAAAGAAGACGTTCCAACCACGTCTTCAAAGCAAG
TGGATTGATGTGATATCTCCACTGACGTAAGGGATGACGCACAATCCCACTATCCTTCGCAAGACCCTTC
CTCTATATAAGGAAGTTCATTTCATTTGGAGAGAACACGGGGGACTCTAGAGTTATCAACAAGTTTGTAC
AAAAAAGCTGAACGAGAAACGTAAAATGATATAAATATCAATATATTAAATTAGATTTTGCATAAAAAAC
AGACTACATAATACTGTAAAACACAACATATCCAGTCACTATGGCGGCCCCTCGAGGGGCCGCATTAGGC
ACCCCAGGCTTTACACTTTATGCTTCCGGCTCGTATAATGTGTGGATTTTGAGTTAGGATCCGGCGAGAT
TTTCAGGAGCTAAGGAAGCTAAAATGGAGAAAAAAATCACTGGATATACCACCGTTGATATATCCCAATG
GCATCGTAAAGAACATTTTGAGGCATTTCAGTCAGTTGCTCAATGTACCTATAACCAGACCGTTCAGCTG
GATATTACGGCCTTTTTAAAGACCGTAAAGAAAAATAAGCACAAGTTTTATCCGGCCTTTATTCACATTC
TTGCCCGCCTGATGAATGCTCATCCGGAATTCCGTATGGCAATGAAAGACGGTGAGCTGGTGATATGGGA
TAGTGTTCACCCTTGTTACACCGTTTTCCATGAGCAAACTGAAACGTTTTCATCGCTCTGGAGTGAATAC
CACGACGATTTCCGGCAGTTTCTACACATATATTCGCAAGATGTGGCGTGTTACGGTGAAAACCTGGCCT
ATTTCCCTAAAGGGTTTATTGAGAATATGTTTTTCGTCTCAGCCAATCCCTGGGTGAGTTTCACCAGTTT
TGATTTAAACGTGGCCAATATGGACAACTTCTTCGCCCCCGTTTTCACCATGGGCAAATATTATACGCAA
GGCGACAAGGTGCTGATGCCGCTGGCGATTCAGGTTCATCATGCCGTCTGTGATGGCTTCCATGTCGGCA
GAATGCTTAATGAATTACAACAGTACTGCGATGAGTGGCAGGGCGGGGCGTAAAGATCTGGATCCGGCTT
ACTAAAAGCCAGATAACAGTATGCGTATTTGCGCGCTGATTTTTGCGGTATAAGAATATATACTGATATG
TATACCCGAAGTATGTCAAAAAGAGGTGTGCTATGAAGCAGCGTATTACAGTGACAGTTGACAGCGACAG
CTATCAGTTGCTCAAGGCATATATGATGTCAATATCTCCGGTCTGGTAAGCACAACCATGCAGAATGAAG
CCCGTCGTCTGCGTGCCGAACGCTGGAAAGCGGAAAATCAGGAAGGGATGGCTGAGGTCGCCCGGTTTAT
TGAAATGAACGGCTCTTTTGCTGACGAGAACAGGGACTGGTGAAATGCAGTTTAAGGTTTACACCTATAA
AAGAGAGAGCCGTTATCGTCTGTTTGTGGATGTACAGAGTGATATTATTGACACGCCCGGGCGACGGATG
GTGATCCCCCTGGCCAGTGCACGTCTGCTGTCAGATAAAGTCTCCCGTGAACTTTACCCGGTGGTGCATA
TCGGGGATGAAAGCTGGCGCATGATGACCACCGATATGGCCAGTGTGCCGGTCTCCGTTATCGGGGAAGA
AGTGGCTGATCTCAGCCACCGCGAAAATGACATCAAAAACGCCATTAACCTGATGTTCTGGGGAATATAA
ATGTCAGGCTCCCTTATACACAGCCAGTCTGCAGGTCGACCATAGTGACTGGATATGTTGTGTTTTACAG
TATTATGTAGTCTGTTTTTTATGCAAAATCTAATTTAATATATTGATATTTATATCATTTTACGTTTCTC
GTTCAGCTTTCTTGTACAAAGTGGTTGATAACAGCATGAGTAAAGGAGAAGAACTTTTCACTGGAGTTGT
CCCAATTCTTGTTGAATTAGATGGTGATGTTAATGGGCACAAATTTTCTGTCAGTGGAGAGGGTGAAGGT
GATGCAACATACGGAAAACTTACCCTTAAATTTATTTGCACTACTGGAAAACTACCTGTTCCATGGCCAA
CACTTGTTACTACTTTCGCTTACGGTGTGCAGTGCTTCTCAAGATACCCAGATCATATGAAGCGGCACGA
CTTCTTCAAGAGCGCCATGCCTGAGGGATACGTGCAGGAGAGGACCATCTTCTTCAAGGACGACGGGAAC
TACAAGACACGTGCTGAAGTCAAGTTTGAGGGAGACACCCTCGTCAACAGGATCGAGCTTAAGGGAATCG
ATTTCAAGGAGGACGGAAACATCCTCGGCCACAAGTTGGAATACAACTTCAACTCCCACAACGTGTACAT
CATGGCAGACAAACAAAAGAATGGAATCAAAGTTAACTTCAAAATTAGACACAACATTGAAGATGGAAGC
GTTCAACTAGCAGACCATTATCAACAAAATACTCCAATTGGCGATGGCCCTGTCCTTTTACCAGACAACC
ATTACCTGTCCACACAATCTGCCCTTTCGAAAGATCCCAACGAAAAGAGAGACCACATGGTCCTTCTTGA
GTTTGTAACAGCTGCTGGGATTACACATGGCATGGATGAACTATACAAATAAGCTTAGAGCTCGAATTTC
CCCGATCGTTCAAACATTTGGCAATAAAGTTTCTTAAGATTGAATCCTGTTGCCGGTCTTGCGATGATTA
TCATATAATTTCTGTTGAATTACGTTAAGCATGTAATAATTAACATGTAATGCATGACGTTATTTATGAG
ATGGGTTTTTATGATTAGAGTCCCGCAATTATACATTTAATACGCGATAGAAAACAAAATATAGCGCGCA
AACTAGGATAAATTATCGCGCGCGGTGTCATCTATGTTACTAGATCGGGAATTGGTTCCGGAACCAATTC
GTAATCATGGTCATAGCTGTTTCCTGTGTGAAATTGTTATCCGCTCACAATTCCACACAACATACGAGCC
GGAAGCATAAAGTGTAAAGCCTGGGGTGCCTAATGAGTGAGCTAACTCACATTAGGCTGAATTAGGCGCG
CCTATTTCTATTAATTCCCGATCTAGTAACATAGATGACACCGCGCGCGATAATTTATCCTAGTTTGCGC
GCTATATTTTGTTTTCTATCGCGTATTAAATGTATAATTGCGGGACTCTAATCATAAAAACCCATCTCAT
AAATAACGTCATGCATTACATGTTAATTATTACATGCTTAACGTAATTCAACAGAAATTATATGATAATC
ATCGCAAGACCGGCAACAGGATTCAATCTTAAGAAACTTTATTGCCAAATGTTTGAACGATCGGGGAAAT
TCGGGGGATCGATCCCGCGAACTGTGGACGAGAACTGTGCCACCAAGCGTAAGGCCGTTCTCTCGCATTT
GCCTTGCTAGGCTCGCGCGAGTTGCTGGCTGAGGCGTTCTCGAAATCAGCTCTTGTTCGGTCGGCATCTA
CTCTATTCCTTTGCCCTCGGACGAGTGCTGGGGCGTCGGTTTCCACTATCGGCGAGTACTTCTACACAGC
CATCGGTCCAGACGGCCGCGCTTCTGCGGGCGATTTGTGTACGCCCGACAGTCCCGGCTCCGGATCGGAC
GATTGCGTCGCATCGACCCTGCGCCCAAGCTGCATCATCGAAATTGCCGTCAACCAAGCTCTGATAGAGT
TGGTCAAGACCAATGCGGAGCATATACGCCCGGAGCCGCGGCGATCCTGCAAGCTCCGGATGCCTCCGCT
CGAAGTAGCGCGTCTGCTGCTCCATACAAGCCAACCACGGCCTCCAGAAGAAGATGTTGGCGACCTCGTA
TTGGGAATCCCCGAACATCGCCTCGCTCCAGTCAATGACCGCTGTTATGCGGCCATTGTCCGTCAGGACA
TTGTTGGAGCCGAAATCCGCGTGCACGAGGTGCCGGACTTCGGGGCAGTCCTCGGCCCAAAGCATCAGCT
CATCGAGAGCCTGCGCGACGGACGCACTGACGGTGTCGTCCATCACAGTTTGCCAGTGATACACATGGGG
ATCAGCAATCGCGCATATGAAATCACGCCATGTAGTGTATTGACCGATTCCTTGCGGTCCGAATGGGCCG
AACCCGCTCGTCTGGCTAAGATCGGCCGCAGCGATCGCATCCATGGCCTCCGCGACCGGCTGCAGAACAG
CGGGCAGTTCGGTTTCAGGCAGGTCTTGCAACGTGACACCCTGTGCACGGCGGGAGATGCAATAGGTCAG
GCTCTCGCTGAATGCCCCAATGTCAAGCACTTCCGGAATCGGGAGCGCGGCCGATGCAAAGTGCCGATAA
ACATAACGATCTTTGTAGAAACCATCGGCGCAGCTATTTACCCGCAGGACATATCCACGCCCTCCTACAT
CGAAGCTGAAAGCACGAGATTCTTCGCCCTCCGAGAGCTGCATCAGGTCGGAGACGCTGTCGAACTTTTC
GATCAGAAACTTCTCGACAGACGTCGCGGTGAGTTCAGGCTTTTTCATATCTTATTGCCCCCCGGGATCA
GATCTGGATTGAGAGTGAATATGAGACTCTAATTGGATACCGAGGGGAATTTATGGAACGTCAGTGGAGC
ATTTTTGACAAGAAATATTTGCTAGCTGATAGTGACCTTAGGCGACTTTTGAACGCGCAATAATGGTTTC
TGACGTATGTGCTTAGCTCATTAAACTCCAGAAACCCGCGGCTGAGTGGCTCCTTCAACGTTGCGGTTCT
GTCAGTTCCAAACGTAAAACGGCTTGTCCCGCGTCATCGGCGGGGGTCATAACGTGACTCCCTTAATTCT
CCGCTCATGATCTTGATCCCCTGCGCCATCAGATCCTTGGCGGCAAGAAAGCCATCCAGTTTACTTTGCA
GGGCTTCCCAACCTTACCAGAGGGCGCCCCAGCTGGCAATTCCGGTTCGCTTGCTGTCCATAAAACCGCC
CAGTCTAGCTATCGCCATGTAAGCCCACTGCAAGCTACCTGCTTTCTCTTTGCGCTTGCGTTTTCCCTTG
TCCAGATAGCCCAGTAGCTGACATTCATCCGGGGTCAGCACCGTTTCTGCGGACTGGCTTTCTACGTGTT
CCGCTTCCTTTAGCAGCCCTTGCGCCCTGAGTGCTTGCGGCAGCGTGAAGCTGATCCGTCGAGATTAATA
GAAATAAATTCAGCCTAATTCGGCGTTAATTCAGTACATTAAAAACGTCCGCAATGTGTTATTAAGTTGT
CTAAGCGTCAATTTGTTTACACCACAATATATCCTGCCACCAGCCAGCCAACAGCTCCCCGACCGGCAGC
TCGGCACAAAATCACCACTCGATACAGGCAGCCCATCAGTCCGGGACGGCGTCAGCGGGAGAGCCGTTGT
AAGGCGGCAGACTTTGCTCATGTTACCGATGCTATTCGGAAGAACGGCAACTAAGCTGCCGGGTTTGAAA
CACGGATGATCTCGCGGAGGGTAGCATGTTGATTGTAACGATGACAGAGCGTTGCTGCCTGTGATCAATT
CGGGCACGAACCCAGTGGACATAAGCCTGTTCGGTTCGTAAGCTGTAATGCAAGTAGCGTATGCGCTCAC
GCAACTGGTCCAGAACCTTGACCGAACGCAGCGGTGGTAACGGCGCAGTGGCGGTTTTCATGGCTTGTTA
TGACTGTTTTTTTGGGGTACAGTCTATGCCTCGGGCATCCAAGCAGCAAGCGCGTTACGCCGTGGGTCGA
TGTTTGATGTTATGGAGCAGCAACGATGTTACGCAGCAGGGCAGTCGCCCTAAAACAAAGTTAAACATCA
TGGGGGAAGCGGTGATCGCCGAAGTATCGACTCAACTATCAGAGGTAGTTGGCGTCATCGAGCGCCATCT
CGAACCGACGTTGCTGGCCGTACATTTGTACGGCTCCGCAGTGGATGGCGGCCTGAAGCCACACAGTGAT
ATTGATTTGCTGGTTACGGTGACCGTAAGGCTTGATGAAACAACGCGGCGAGCTTTGATCAACGACCTTT
TGGAAACTTCGGCTTCCCCTGGAGAGAGCGAGATTCTCCGCGCTGTAGAAGTCACCATTGTTGTGCACGA
CGACATCATTCCGTGGCGTTATCCAGCTAAGCGCGAACTGCAATTTGGAGAATGGCAGCGCAATGACATT
CTTGCAGGTATCTTCGAGCCAGCCACGATCGACATTGATCTGGCTATCTTGCTGACAAAAGCAAGAGAAC
ATAGCGTTGCCTTGGTAGGTCCAGCGGCGGAGGAACTCTTTGATCCGGTTCCTGAACAGGATCTATTTGA
GGCGCTAAATGAAACCTTAACGCTATGGAACTCGCCGCCCGACTGGGCTGGCGATGAGCGAAATGTAGTG
CTTACGTTGTCCCGCATTTGGTACAGCGCAGTAACCGGCAAAATCGCGCCGAAGGATGTCGCTGCCGACT
GGGCAATGGAGCGCCTGCCGGCCCAGTATCAGCCCGTCATACTTGAAGCTAGACAGGCTTATCTTGGACA
AGAAGAAGATCGCTTGGCCTCGCGCGCAGATCAGTTGGAAGAATTTGTCCACTACGTGAAAGGCGAGATC
ACCAAGGTAGTCGGCAAATAATGTCTAGCTAGAAATTCGTTCAAGCCGACGCCGCTTCGCGGCGCGGCTT
AACTCAAGCGTTAGATGCACTAAGCACATAATTGCTCACAGCCAAACTATCAGGTCAAGTCTGCTTTTAT
TATTTTTAAGCGTGCATAATAAGCCCTACACAAATTGGGAGATATATCATGCATGACCAAAATCCCTTAA
CGTGAGTTTTCGTTCCACTGAGCGTCAGACCCCGTAGAAAAGATCAAAGGATCTTCTTGAGATCCTTTTT
TTCTGCGCGTAATCTGCTGCTTGCAAACAAAAAAACCACCGCTACCAGCGGTGGTTTGTTTGCCGGATCA
AGAGCTACCAACTCTTTTTCCGAAGGTAACTGGCTTCAGCAGAGCGCAGATACCAAATACTGTCCTTCTA
GTGTAGCCGTAGTTAGGCCACCACTTCAAGAACTCTGTAGCACCGCCTACATACCTCGCTCTGCTAATCC
TGTTACCAGTGGCTGCTGCCAGTGGCGATAAGTCGTGTCTTACCGGGTTGGACTCAAGACGATAGTTACC
GGATAAGGCGCAGCGGTCGGGCTGAACGGGGGGTTCGTGCACACAGCCCAGCTTGGAGCGAACGACCTAC
ACCGAACTGAGATACCTACAGCGTGAGCTATGAGAAAGCGCCACGCTTCCCGAAGGGAGAAAGGCGGACA
GGTATCCGGTAAGCGGCAGGGTCGGAACAGGAGAGCGCACGAGGGAGCTTCCAGGGGGAAACGCCTGGTA
TCTTTATAGTCCTGTCGGGTTTCGCCACCTCTGACTTGAGCGTCGATTTTTGTGATGCTCGTCAGGGGGG
CGGAGCCTATGGAAAAACGCCAGCAACGCGGCCTTTTTACGGTTCCTGGCCTTTTGCTGGCCTTTTGCTC
ACATGTTCTTTCCTGCGTTATCCCCTGATTCTGTGGATAACCGTATTACCGCCTTTGAGTGAGCTGATAC
CGCTCGCCGCAGCCGAACGACCGAGCGCAGCGAGTCAGTGAGCGAGGAAGCGGAAGAGCGCCTGATGCGG
TATTTTCTCCTTACGCATCTGTGCGGTATTTCACACCGCATATGGTGCACTCTCAGTACAATCTGCTCTG
ATGCCGCATAGTTAAGCCAGTATACACTCCGCTATCGCTACGTGACTGGGTCATGGCTGCGCCCCGACAC
CCGCCAACACCCGCTGACGCGCCCTGACGGGCTTGTCTGCTCCCGGCATCCGCTTACAGACAAGCTGTGA
CCGTCTCCGGGAGCTGCATGTGTCAGAGGTTTTCACCGTCATCACCGAAACGCGCGAGGCAGGGTGCCTT
GATGTGGGCGCCGGCGGTCGAGTGGCGACGGCGCGGCTTGTCCGCGCCCTGGTAGATTGCCTGGCCGTAG
GCCAGCCATTTTTGAGCGGCCAGCGGCCGCGATAGGCCGACGCGAAGCGGCGGGGCGTAGGGAGCGCAGC
GACCGAAGGGTAGGCGCTTTTTGCAGCTCTTCGGCTGTGCGCTGGCCAGACAGTTATGCACAGGCCAGGC
GGGTTTTAAGAGTTTTAATAAGTTTTAAAGAGTTTTAGGCGGAAAAATCGCCTTTTTTCTCTTTTATATC
AGTCACTTACATGTGTGACCGGTTCCCAATGTACGGCTTTGGGTTCCCAATGTACGGGTTCCGGTTCCCA
ATGTACGGCTTTGGGTTCCCAATGTACGTGCTATCCACAGGAAAGAGACCTTTTCGACCTTTTTCCCCTG
CTAGGGCAATTTGCCCTAGCATCTGCTCCGTACATTAGGAACCGGCGGATGCTTCGCCCTCGATCAGGTT
GCGGTAGCGCATGACTAGGATCGGGCCAGCCTGCCCCGCCTCCTCCTTCAAATCGTACTCCGGCAGGTCA
TTTGACCCGATCAGCTTGCGCACGGTGAAACAGAACTTCTTGAACTCTCCGGCGCTGCCACTGCGTTCGT
AGATCGTCTTGAACAACCATCTGGCTTCTGCCTTGCCTGCGGCGCGGCGTGCCAGGCGGTAGAGAAAACG
GCCGATGCCGGGATCGATCAAAAAGTAATCGGGGTGAACCGTCAGCACGTCCGGGTTCTTGCCTTCTGTG
ATCTCGCGGTACATCCAATCAGCTAGCTCGATCTCGATGTACTCCGGCCGCCCGGTTTCGCTCTTTACGA
TCTTGTAGCGGCTAATCAAGGCTTCACCCTCGGATACCGTCACCAGGCGGCCGTTCTTGGCCTTCTTCGT
ACGCTGCATGGCAACGTGCGTGGTGTTTAACCGAATGCAGGTTTCTACCAGGTCGTCTTTCTGCTTTCCG
CCATCGGCTCGCCGGCAGAACTTGAGTACGTCCGCAACGTGTGGACGGAACACGCGGCCGGGCTTGTCTC
CCTTCCCTTCCCGGTATCGGTTCATGGATTCGGTTAGATGGGAAACCGCCATCAGTACCAGGTCGTAATC
CCACACACTGGCCATGCCGGCCGGCCCTGCGGAAACCTCTACGTGCCCGTCTGGAAGCTCGTAGCGGATC
ACCTCGCCAGCTCGTCGGTCACGCTTCGACAGACGGAAAACGGCCACGTCCATGATGCTGCGACTATCGC
GGGTGCCCACGTCATAGAGCATCGGAACGAAAAAATCTGGTTGCTCGTCGCCCTTGGGCGGCTTCCTAAT
CGACGGCGCACCGGCTGCCGGCGGTTGCCGGGATTCTTTGCGGATTCGATCAGCGGCCGCTTGCCACGAT
TCACCGGGGCGTGCTTCTGCCTCGATGCGTTGCCGCTGGGCGGCCTGCGCGGCCTTCAACTTCTCCACCA
GGTCATCACCCAGCGCCGCGCCGATTTGTACCGGGCCGGATGGTTTGCGACCGCTCACGCCGATTCCTCG
GGCTTGGGGGTTCCAGTGCCATTGCAGGGCCGGCAGACAACCCAGCCGCTTACGCCTGGCCAACCGCCCG
TTCCTCCACACATGGGGCATTCCACGGCGTCGGTGCCTGGTTGTTCTTGATTTTCCATGCCGCCTCCTTT
AGCCGCTAAAATTCATCTACTCATTTATTCATTTGCTCATTTACTCTGGTAGCTGCGCGATGTATTCAGA
TAGCAGCTCGGTAATGGTCTTGCCTTGGCGTACCGCGTACATCTTCAGCTTGGTGTGATCCTCCGCCGGC
AACTGAAAGTTGACCCGCTTCATGGCTGGCGTGTCTGCCAGGCTGGCCAACGTTGCAGCCTTGCTGCTGC
GTGCGCTCGGACGGCCGGCACTTAGCGTGTTTGTGCTTTTGCTCATTTTCTCTTTACCTCATTAACTCAA
ATGAGTTTTGATTTAATTTCAGCGGCCAGCGCCTGGACCTCGCGGGCAGCGTCGCCCTCGGGTTCTGATT
CAAGAACGGTTGTGCCGGCGGCGGCAGTGCCTGGGTAGCTCACGCGCTGCGTGATACGGGACTCAAGAAT
GGGCAGCTCGTACCCGGCCAGCGCCTCGGCAACCTCACCGCCGATGCGCGTGCCTTTGATCGCCCGCGAC
ACGACAAAGGCCGCTTGTAGCCTTCCATCCGTGACCTCAATGCGCTGCTTAACCAGCTCCACCAGGTCGG
CGGTGGCCCATATGTCGTAAGGGCTTGGCTGCACCGGAATCAGCACGAAGTCGGCTGCCTTGATCGCGGA
CACAGCCAAGTCCGCCGCCTGGGGCGCTCCGTCGATCACTACGAAGTCGCGCCGGCCGATGGCCTTCACG
TCGCGGTCAATCGTCGGGCGGTCGATGCCGACAACGGTTAGCGGTTGATCTTCCCGCACGGCCGCCCAAT
CGCGGGCACTGCCCTGGGGATCGGAATCGACTAACAGAACATCGGCCCCGGCGAGTTGCAGGGCGCGGGC
TAGATGGGTTGCGATGGTCGTCTTGCCTGACCCGCCTTTCTGGTTAAGTACAGCGATAACCTTCATGCGT
TCCCCTTGCGTATTTGTTTATTTACTCATCGCATCATATACGCAGCGACCGCATGACGCAAGCTGTTTTA
CTCAAATACACATCACCTTTTTAGACGGCGGCGCTCGGTTTCTTCAGCGGCCAAGCTGGCCGGCCAGGCC
GCCAGCTTGGCATCAGACAAACCGGCCAGGATTTCATGCAGCCGCACGGTTGAGACGTGCGCGGGCGGCT
CGAACACGTACCCGGCCGCGATCATCTCCGCCTCGATCTCTTCGGTAATGAAAAACGGTTCGTCCTGGCC
GTCCTGGTGCGGTTTCATGCTTGTTCCTCTTGGCGTTCATTCTCGGCGGCCGCCAGGGCGTCGGCCTCGG
TCAATGCGTCCTCACGGAAGGCACCGCGCCGCCTGGCCTCGGTGGGCGTCACTTCCTCGCTGCGCTCAAG
TGCGCGGTACAGGGTCGAGCGATGCACGCCAAGCAGTGCAGCCGCCTCTTTCACGGTGCGGCCTTCCTGG
TCGATCAGCTCGCGGGCGTGCGCGATCTGTGCCGGGGTGAGGGTAGGGCGGGGGCCAAACTTCACGCCTC
GGGCCTTGGCGGCCTCGCGCCCGCTCCGGGTGCGGTCGATGATTAGGGAACGCTCGAACTCGGCAATGCC
GGCGAACACGGTCAACACCATGCGGCCGGCCGGCGTGGTGGTGTCGGCCCACGGCTCTGCCAGGCTACGC
AGGCCCGCGCCGGCCTCCTGGATGCGCTCGGCAATGTCCAGTAGGTCGCGGGTGCTGCGGGCCAGGCGGT
CTAGCCTGGTCACTGTCACAACGTCGCCAGGGCGTAGGTGGTCAAGCATCCTGGCCAGCTCCGGGCGGTC
GCGCCTGGTGCCGGTGATCTTCTCGGAAAACAGCTTGGTGCAGCCGGCCGCGTGCAGTTCGGCCCGTTGG
TTGGTCAAGTCCTGGTCGTCGGTGCTGACGCGGGCATAGCCCAGCAGGCCAGCGGCGGCGCTCTTGTTCA
TGGCGTAATGTCTCCGGTTCTAGTCGCAAGTATTCTACTTTATGCGACTAAAACACGCGACAAGAAAACG
CCAGGAAAAGGGCAGGGCGGCAGCCTGTCGCGTAACTTAGGACTTGTGCGACATGTCGTTTTCAGAAGAC
GGCTGCACTGAACGTCAGAAGCCGACTGCACTATAGCAGCGGAGGGGTTGGATCAAAGTACTTTGATCCC
GAGGGGAACCCTGTGGTTGGCATGCACATACAAATGGACGAACGGATAAACCT
