>Addgene plasmid #74881 | pGWB551 | addgene partial sequence | sequence record 153208 | ccdB-Fwd 5'-GCATGATGACCACCGATATG-3'
GGGGAATATAAATGTCAGGCTCCCTTATACACAGCCAGTCTGCAGGTCGACCATAGTGACTGGATATGTT
GTGTTTTACAGTATTATGTAGTCTGTTTTTTATGCAAAATCTAATTTAATATATTGATATTTATATCATT
TTACGTTTCTCGTTCAGCTTTCTTGTACAAAGTGGTTGATAACAGCATGAGTAAAGGAGAAGAACTTTTC
ACTGGAGTTGTCCCAATTCTTGTTGAATTAGATGGTGATGTTAATGGGCACAAATTTTCTGTCAGTGGAG
AGGGTGAAGGTGATGCAACATACGGAAAACTTACCCTTAAATTTATTTGCACTACTGGAAAACTACCTGT
TCCATGGCCAACACTTGTTACTACTTTCGCTTACGGTGTGCA
